>Addgene plasmid #85600 | pKC-Tol2 | depositor full sequence | sequence record 167628 | pKC-Tol2 sequence 5142 bps
CTGAGATCTTAAGGGATTACTAGTTTAAACCTAGTTATTAATAGTAATCAATTACGGGGTCATTAGTTCA
TAGCCCATATATGGAGTTCCGCGTTACATAACTTACGGTAAATGGCCCGCCTGGCTGACCGCCCAACGAC
CCCCGCCCATTGACGTCAATAATGACGTATGTTCCCATAGTAACGCCAATAGGGACTTTCCATTGACGTC
AATGGGTGGAGTATTTACGGTAAACTGCCCACTTGGCAGTACATCAAGTGTATCATATGCCAAGTACGCC
CCCTATTGACGTCAATGACGGTAAATGGCCCGCCTGGCATTATGCCCAGTACATGACCTTATGGGACTTT
CCTACTTGGCAGTACATCTACGTATTAGTCATCGCTATTACCATGGTCGAGGTGAGCCCCACGTTCTGCT
TCACTCTCCCCATCTCCCCCCCCTCCCCACCCCCAATTTTGTATTTATTTATTTTTTAATTATTTTGTGC
AGCGATGGGGGCGGGGGGGGGGGGGGCGCGCGCCAGGCGGGGCGGGGCGGGGCGAGGGGCGGGGCGGGGC
GAGGCGGAGAGGTGCGGCGGCAGCCAATCAGAGCGGCGCGCTCCGAAAGTTTCCTTTTATGGCGAGGCGG
CGGCGGCGGCGGCCCTATAAAAAGCGAAGCGCGCGGCGGGCGGGAGTCGCTGCGCGCTGCCTTCGCCCCG
TGCCCCGCTCCGCCGCCGCCTCGCGCCGCCCGCCCCGGCTCTGACTGACCGCGTTACTCCCACAGGTGAG
CGGGCGGGACGGCCCTTCTCCTCCGGGCTGTAATTAGCGCTTGGTTTAATGACGGCTTGTTTCTTTTCTG
TGGCTGCGTGAAAGCCTTGAGGGGCTCCGGGAGCTAGAGCCTCTGCTAACCATGTTCATGCCTTCTTCTT
TTTCCTACAGCTCCTGGGCAACGTGCTGGTTATTGTGCTGTCTCATCATTTTGGCAAAGAATTTTAAGCT
AGCCATGGAGGAAGTATGTGATTCATCAGCAGCTGCGAGCAGCACAGTCCAAAATCAGCCACAGGATCAA
GAGCACCCGTGGCCGTATCTTCGCGAATTCTTTTCTTTAAGTGGTGTAAATAAAGATTCATTCAAGATGA
AATGTGTCCTCTGTCTCCCGCTTAATAAAGAAATATCGGCCTTCAAAAGTTCGCCATCAAACCTAAGGAA
GCATATTGAGAGAATGCACCCAAATTACCTCAAAAACTACTCTAAATTGACAGCACAGAAGAGAAAGATC
GGGACCTCCACCCATGCTTCCAGCAGTAAGCAACTGAAAGTTGACTCAGTTTTCCCAGTCAAACATGTGT
CTCCAGTCACTGTGAACAAAGCTATATTAAGGTACATCATTCAAGGACTTCATCCTTTCAGCACTGTTGA
TCTGCCATCATTTAAAGAGCTGATTAGTACACTGCAGCCTGGCATTTCTGTCATTACAAGGCCTACTTTA
CGCTCCAAGATAGCTGAAGCTGCTCTGATCATGAAACAGAAAGTGACTGCTGCCATGAGTGAAGTTGAAT
GGATTGCAACCACAACGGATTGTTGGACTGCACGTAGAAAGTCATTCATTGGTGTAACTGCTCACTGGAT
CAACCCTGGAAGTCTTGAAAGACATTCCGCTGCACTTGCCTGCAAAAGATTAATGGGCTCTCATACTTTT
GAGGTACTGGCCAGTGCCATGAATGATATCCACTCAGAGTATGAAATACGTGACAAGGTTGTTTGCACAA
CCACAGACAGTGGTTCCAACTTTATGAAGGCTTTCAGAGTTTTTGGTGTGGAAAACAATGATATCGAGAC
TGAGGCAAGAAGGTGTGAAAGTGATGACACTGATTCTGAAGGCTGTGGTGAGGGAAGTGATGGTGTGGAA
TTCCAAGATGCCTCACGAGTCCTGGACCAAGACGATGGCTTCGAATTCCAGCTACCAAAACATCAAAAGT
GTGCCTGTCACTTACTTAACCTAGTCTCAAGCGTTGATGCCCAAAAAGCTCTCTCAAATGAGCACTACAA
GAAACTCTACAGATCTGTCTTTGGCAAATGCCAAGCTTTATGGAATAAAAGCAGCCGATCGGCTCTAGCA
GCTGAAGCTGTTGAATCAGAAAGCCGGCTTCAGCTTTTAAGGCCAAACCAAACGCGGTGGAATTCAACTT
TTATGGCTGTTGACAGAATTCTTCAAATTTGCAAAGAAGCAGGAGAAGGCGCACTTCGGAATATATGCAC
CTCTCTTGAGGTTCCAATGTTTAATCCAGCAGAAATGCTGTTCTTGACAGAGTGGGCCAACACAATGCGT
CCAGTTGCAAAAGTACTCGACATCTTGCAAGCGGAAACGAATACACAGCTGGGGTGGCTGCTGCCTAGTG
TCCATCAGTTAAGCTTGAAACTTCAGCGACTCCACCATTCTCTCAGGTACTGTGACCCACTTGTGGATGC
CCTACAACAAGGAATCCAAACACGATTCAAGCATATGTTTGAAGATCCTGAGATCATAGCAGCTGCCATC
CTTCTCCCTAAATTTCGGACCTCTTGGACAAATGATGAAACCATCATAAAACGAGGCATGGACTACATCA
GAGTGCATCTGGAGCCTTTGGACCACAAGAAGGAATTGGCCAACAGTTCATCTGATGATGAAGATTTTTT
CGCTTCTTTGAAACCGACAACACATGAAGCCAGCAAAGAGTTGGATGGATATCTGGCCTGTGTTTCAGAC
ACCAGGGAGTCTCTGCTCACGTTTCCTGCTATTTGCAGCCTCTCTATCAAGACTAATACACCTCTTCCCG
CATCGGCTGCCTGTGAGAGGCTTTTCAGCACTGCAGGATTGCTTTTCAGCCCCAAAAGAGCTAGGCTTGA
CACTAACAATTTTGAGAATCAGCTTCTACTGAAGTTAAATCTGAGGTTTTACAACTTTGAGTAGGATCCA
GAATTCATTGATGAGTTTGGACAAACCACAACTAGAATGCAGTGAAAAAAATGCTTTATTTGTGAAATTT
GTGATGCTATTGCTTTATTTGTAACCATTATAAGCTGCAATAAACAAGTTAACAACAACAATTGCATTCA
TTTTATGTTTCAGGTTCAGGGGGAGGTGTGGGAGGTTTTTTAAAGCAAGTAAAACCTCTACAAATGTGGT
CATTGATGAGTTTGGACAAACCACAACTAGAATGCAGTGAAAAAAATGCTTTATTTGTGAAATTTGTGAT
GCTATTGCTTTATTTGTAACCATTATAAGCTGCAATAAACAAGTTAACAACAACAATTGCATTCATTTTA
TGTTTCAGGTTCAGGGGGAGGTGTGGGAGGTTTTTTAAAGCAAGTAAAACCTCTACAAATGTGGTCATTC
AGCTGTTCCGCTTCCTCGCTCACTGACTCGCTGCGCTCGGTCGTTCGGCTGCGGCGAGCGGTATCAGCTC
ACTCAAAGGCGGTAATACGGTTATCCACAGAATCAGGGGATAACGCAGGAAAGAACATGTGAGCAAAAGG
CCAGCAAAAGGCCAGGAACCGTAAAAAGGCCGCGTTGCTGGCGTTTTTCCATAGGCTCCGCCCCCCTGAC
GAGCATCACAAAAATCGACGCTCAAGTCAGAGGTGGCGAAACCCGACAGGACTATAAAGATACCAGGCGT
TTCCCCCTGGAAGCTCCCTCGTGCGCTCTCCTGTTCCGACCCTGCCGCTTACCGGATACCTGTCCGCCTT
TCTCCCTTCGGGAACCGTGGCGCTTTCTCATAGCTCACGCTGTAGGTATCTCAGTTCGGTGTAGGTCGTT
CGCTCCAAGCTGGGCTGTGTGCACGAACCCCCCGTTCAGCCCGACCGCTGCGCCTTATCCGGTAACTATC
GTCTTGAGTCCAACCCGGTAAGACACGACTTATCGCCACTGGCAGCAGCCACTGGTAACAGGATTAGCAG
AGCGAGGTATGTAGGCGGTGCTACAGAGTTCTTGAAGTGGTGGCCTAACTACGGCTACACTAGAAGAACA
GTATTTGGTATCTGCGCTCTGCTGAAGCCAGTTACCTTCGGAAAAAGAGTTGGTAGCTCTTGATCCGGCA
AACAAACCACCGCTGGTAGCGGTGGTTTTTTTGTTTGCAAGCAGCAGATTACGCGCAGAAAAAAAGGATC
TCAAGAAGATCCTTTGATCTTTTCTACGGGGTCTGACGCTCAGTGGAACGAAAACTCACGTTAAGGGATT
TTGGTCATGAGATTATCAAAAAGGATCTTCACCTAGATCCTTTTTGCCAGTGTTACAACCAATTAACCAA
TTCTGATTAGAAAAACTCATCGAGCATCAAATGAAACTGCAATTTATTCATATCAGGATTATCAATACCA
TATTTTTGAAAAAGCCGTTTCTGTAATGAAGGAGAAAACTCACCGAGGCAGTTCCATAGGATGGCAAGAT
CCTGGTATCGGTCTGCGATTCCGACTCGTCCAACATCAATACAACCTATTAATTTCCCCTCGTCAAAAAT
AAGGTTATCAAGTGAGAAATCACCATGAGTGACGACTGAATCCGGTGAGAATGGCAAAAGTTTATGCATT
TCTTTCCAGACTTGTTCAACAGGCCAGCCATTACGCTCGTCATCAAAATCACTCGCATCAACCAAACCGT
TATTCATTCGTGATTGCGCCTGAGCGAGACGAAATACGCGATCGCTGTTAAAAGGACAATTACAAACAGG
AATCGAATGCAACCGGCGCAGGAACACTGCCAGCGCATCAACAATATTTTCACCTGAATCAGGATATTCT
TCTAATACCTGGAATGCTGTTTTTCCGGGGATCGCAGTGGTGAGTAACCATGCATCATCAGGAGTACGGA
TAAAATGCTTGATGGTCGGAAGAGGCATAAATTCCGTCAGCCAGTTTAGTCTGACCATCTCATCTGTAAC
ATCATTGGCAACGCTACCTTTGCCATGTTTCAGAAACAACTCTGGCGCATCGGGCTTCCCATACAAGCGA
TAGATTGTCGCACCTGATTGCCCGACATTATCGCGAGCCCATTTATACCCATATAAATCAGCATCCATGT
TGGAATTTAATCGCGGCCTCGACGTTTCCCGTTGAATATGGCTCATAACACCCCTTGTATTACTGTTTAT
GTAAGCAGACAGTTTTATTGTTCATGATGCAG
Features (pLannotate 1.2.2; 11 found; start..end, strand, type, name):
     92..395     +  enhancer       CMV enhancer: human cytomegalovirus immediate early enhancer
    397..672     +  promoter       chicken β-actin promoter: No description available
    673..808     +  intron         hybrid intron (fragment): hybrid between chicken β-actin (CBA) and minute virus of mice (MMV) introns (Gray et al., 2011)
    880..920     +  intron         β-globin intron (fragment): intron from rabbit β-globin gene
    918..974     +  CDS            HBB (fragment): HBB_LEPEU - Experimental evidence at protein level: Swiss-Prot protein existence level 1. Involved in oxygen transport from the lung to the various peripheral tissues. From Lepus europaeus (European hare).
   2979..3060    -  polyA_signal   SV40 poly(A) signal: SV40 polyadenylation signal
   3083..3150    -  CDS            large T antigen (fragment): large T antigen from SV40 (simian virus 40)
   3184..3265    -  polyA_signal   SV40 poly(A) signal: SV40 polyadenylation signal
   3288..3355    -  CDS            large T antigen (fragment): large T antigen from SV40 (simian virus 40)
   3546..4134    -  rep_origin     ori: high-copy-number ColE1/pMB1/pBR322/pUC origin of replication
   4277..5086    -  CDS            KanR: aminoglycoside phosphotransferase; aph(3')-Ia; confers resistance to kanamycin in bacteria or G418 (Geneticin®) in eukaryotes
