>Addgene plasmid #85600 | pKC-Tol2 | addgene full sequence | sequence record 339471 | Addgene Partial NGS Result
GCGTTACATAACTTACGGTAAATGGCCCGCCTGGCTGACCGCCCAACGACCCCCGCCCATTGACGTCAAT
AATGACGTATGTTCCCATAGTAACGCCAATAGGGACTTTCCATTGACGTCAATGGGTGGAGTATTTACGG
TAAACTGCCCACTTGGCAGTACATCAAGTGTATCATATGCCAAGTACGCCCCCTATTGACGTCAATGACG
GTAAATGGCCCGCCTGGCATTATGCCCAGTACATGACCTTATGGGACTTTCCTACTTGGCAGTACATCTA
CGTATTAGTCATCGCTATTACCATGGTCGAGGTGAGCCCCACGTTCTGCTTCACTCTCCCCATCTCCCCC
CCCTCCCCACCCCCAATTTTGTATTTATTTATTTTTTAATTATTTTGTGCAGCGATGGGGGCGGGGGGGG
GGGGGGGGGCGGCCAGGGGGGGGGGGGGGGGGGGGGGGGGGGGGGGGCGCGCGCCAGGCGGGGCGGGGCG
GGGCGAGGGGCGGGGCGGGGCGAGGCGGAGAGGTGCGGCGGCAGCCAATCAGAGCGGCGCGCTCCGAAAG
TTTCCTTTTATGGCGAGGCGGCGGCGGCGGCGGCCCTATAAAAAGCGAAGCGCGCGGCGGGCGGGAGTCG
CTGCGCGCTGCCTTCGCCCCGTGCCCCGCTCCGCCGCCGCCTCGCGCCGCCCGCCCCGGCTCTGACTGAC
CGCGTTACTCCCACAGGTGAGCGGGCGGGACGGCCCTTCTCCTCCGGGCTGTAATTAGCGCTTGGTTTAA
TGACGGCTTGTTTCTTTTCTGTGGCTGCGTGAAAGCCTTGAGGGGCTCCGGGAGCTAGAGCCTCTGCTAA
CCATGTTCATGCCTTCTTCTTTTTCCTACAGCTCCTGGGCAACGTGCTGGTTATTGTGCTGTCTCATCAT
TTTGGCAAAGAATTTTAAGCTAGCCATGGAGGAAGTATGTGATTCATCAGCAGCTGCGAGCAGCACAGTC
CAAAATCAGCCACAGGATCAAGAGCACCCGTGGCCGTATCTTCGCGAATTCTTTTCTTTAAGTGGTGTAA
ATAAAGATTCATTCAAGATGAAATGTGTCCTCTGTCTCCCGCTTAATAAAGAAATATCGGCCTTCAAAAG
TTCGCCATCAAACCTAAGGAAGCATATTGAGAGAATGCACCCAAATTACCTCAAAAACTACTCTAAATTG
ACAGCACAGAAGAGAAAGATCGGGACCTCCACCCATGCTTCCAGCAGTAAGCAACTGAAAGTTGACTCAG
TTTTCCCAGTCAAACATGTGTCTCCAGTCACTGTGAACAAAGCTATATTAAGGTACATCATTCAAGGACT
TCATCCTTTCAGCACTGTTGATCTGCCATCATTTAAAGAGCTGATTAGTACACTGCAGCCTGGCATTTCT
GTCATTACAAGGCCTACTTTACGCTCCAAGATAGCTGAAGCTGCTCTGATCATGAAACAGAAAGTGACTG
CTGCCATGAGTGAAGTTGAATGGATTGCAACCACAACGGATTGTTGGACTGCACGTAGAAAGTCATTCAT
TGGTGTAACTGCTCACTGGATCAACCCTGGAAGTCTTGAAAGACATTCCGCTGCACTTGCCTGCAAAAGA
TTAATGGGCTCTCATACTTTTGAGGTACTGGCCAGTGCCATGAATGATATCCACTCAGAGTATGAAATAC
GTGACAAGGTTGTTTGCACAACCACAGACAGTGGTTCCAACTTTATGAAGGCTTTCAGAGTTTTTGGTGT
GGAAAACAATGATATCGAGACTGAGGCAAGAAGGTGTGAAAGTGATGACACTGATTCTGAAGGCTGTGGT
GAGGGAAGTGATGGTGTGGAATTCCAAGATGCCTCACGAGTCCTGGACCAAGACGATGGCTTCGAATTCC
AGCTACCAAAACATCAAAAGTGTGCCTGTCACTTACTTAACCTAGTCTCAAGCGTTGATGCCCAAAAAGC
TCTCTCAAATGAGCACTACAAGAAACTCTACAGATCTGTCTTTGGCAAATGCCAAGCTTTATGGAATAAA
AGCAGCCGATCGGCTCTAGCAGCTGAAGCTGTTGAATCAGAAAGCCGGCTTCAGCTTTTAAGGCCAAACC
AAACGCGGTGGAATTCAACTTTTATGGCTGTTGACAGAATTCTTCAAATTTGCAAAGAAGCAGGAGAAGG
CGCACTTCGGAATATATGCACCTCTCTTGAGGTTCCAATGTTTAATCCAGCAGAAATGCTGTTCTTGACA
GAGTGGGCCAACACAATGCGTCCAGTTGCAAAAGTACTCGACATCTTGCAAGCGGAAACGAATACACAGC
TGGGGTGGCTGCTGCCTAGTGTCCATCAGTTAAGCTTGAAACTTCAGCGACTCCACCATTCTCTCAGGTA
CTGTGACCCACTTGTGGATGCCCTACAACAAGGAATCCAAACACGATTCAAGCATATGTTTGAAGATCCT
GAGATCATAGCAGCTGCCATCCTTCTCCCTAAATTTCGGACCTCTTGGACAAATGATGAAACCATCATAA
AACGAGGCATGGACTACATCAGAGTGCATCTGGAGCCTTTGGACCACAAGAAGGAATTGGCCAACAGTTC
ATCTGATGATGAAGATTTTTTCGCTTCTTTGAAACCGACAACACATGAAGCCAGCAAAGAGTTGGATGGA
TATCTGGCCTGTGTTTCAGACACCAGGGAGTCTCTGCTCACGTTTCCTGCTATTTGCAGCCTCTCTATCA
AGACTAATACACCTCTTCCCGCATCGGCTGCCTGTGAGAGGCTTTTCAGCACTGCAGGATTGCTTTTCAG
CCCCAAAAGAGCTAGGCTTGACACTAACAATTTTGAGAATCAGCTTCTACTGAAGTTAAATCTGAGGTTT
TACAACTTTGAGTAGGATCCAGAATTCATTGATGAGTTTGGACAAACCACAACTAGAATGCAGTGAAAAA
AATGCTTTATTTGTGAAATTTGTGATGCTATTGCTTTATTTGTAACCATTATAAGCTGCAATAAACAAGT
TAACAACAACAATTGCATTCATTTTATGTTTCAGGTTCAGGGGGAGGTGTGGGAGGTTTTTTAAAGCAAG
TAAAACCTCTACAAATGTGGTCATTGATGAGTTTGGACAAACCACAACTAGAATGCAGTGAAAAAAATGC
TTTATTTGTGAAATTTGTGATGCTATTGCTTTATTTGTAACCATTATAAGCTGCAATAAACAAGTTAACA
ACAACAATTGCATTCATTTTATGTTTCAGGTTCAGGGGGAGGTGTGGGAGGTTTTTTAAAGCAAGTAAAA
CCTCTACAAATGTGGTCATTCAGCTGTTCCGCTTCCTCGCTCACTGACTCGCTGCGCTCGGTCGTTCGGC
TGCGGCGAGCGGTATCAGCTCACTCAAAGGCGGTAATACGGTTATCCACAGAATCAGGGGATAACGCAGG
AAAGAACATGTGAGCAAAAGGCCAGCAAAAGGCCAGGAACCGTAAAAAGGCCGCGTTGCTGGCGTTTTTC
CATAGGCTCCGCCCCCCTGACGAGCATCACAAAAATCGACGCTCAAGTCAGAGGTGGCGAAACCCGACAG
GACTATAAAGATACCAGGCGTTTCCCCCTGGAAGCTCCCTCGTGCGCTCTCCTGTTCCGACCCTGCCGCT
TACCGGATACCTGTCCGCCTTTCTCCCTTCGGGAACCGTGGCGCTTTCTCATAGCTCACGCTGTAGGTAT
CTCAGTTCGGTGTAGGTCGTTCGCTCCAAGCTGGGCTGTGTGCACGAACCCCCCGTTCAGCCCGACCGCT
GCGCCTTATCCGGTAACTATCGTCTTGAGTCCAACCCGGTAAGACACGACTTATCGCCACTGGCAGCAGC
CACTGGTAACAGGATTAGCAGAGCGAGGTATGTAGGCGGTGCTACAGAGTTCTTGAAGTGGTGGCCTAAC
TACGGCTACACTAGAAGAACAGTATTTGGTATCTGCGCTCTGCTGAAGCCAGTTACCTTCGGAAAAAGAG
TTGGTAGCTCTTGATCCGGCAAACAAACCACCGCTGGTAGCGGTGGTTTTTTTGTTTGCAAGCAGCAGAT
TACGCGCAGAAAAAAAGGATCTCAAGAAGATCCTTTGATCTTTTCTACGGGGTCTGACGCTCAGTGGAAC
GAAAACTCACGTTAAGGGATTTTGGTCATGAGATTATCAAAAAGGATCTTCACCTAGATCCTTTTTGCCA
GTGTTACAACCAATTAACCAATTCTGATTAGAAAAACTCATCGAGCATCAAATGAAACTGCAATTTATTC
ATATCAGGATTATCAATACCATATTTTTGAAAAAGCCGTTTCTGTAATGAAGGAGAAAACTCACCGAGGC
AGTTCCATAGGATGGCAAGATCCTGGTATCGGTCTGCGATTCCGACTCGTCCAACATCAATACAACCTAT
TAATTTCCCCTCGTCAAAAATAAGGTTATCAAGTGAGAAATCACCATGAGTGACGACTGAATCCGGTGAG
AATGGCAAAAGTTTATGCATTTCTTTCCAGACTTGTTCAACAGGCCAGCCATTACGCTCGTCATCAAAAT
CACTCGCATCAACCAAACCGTTATTCATTCGTGATTGCGCCTGAGCGAGACGAAATACGCGATCGCTGTT
AAAAGGACAATTACAAACAGGAATCGAATGCAACCGGCGCAGGAACACTGCCAGCGCATCAACAATATTT
TCACCTGAATCAGGATATTCTTCTAATACCTGGAATGCTGTTTTTCCGGGGATCGCAGTGGTGAGTAACC
ATGCATCATCAGGAGTACGGATAAAATGCTTGATGGTCGGAAGAGGCATAAATTCCGTCAGCCAGTTTAG
TCTGACCATCTCATCTGTAACATCATTGGCAACGCTACCTTTGCCATGTTTCAGAAACAACTCTGGCGCA
TCGGGCTTCCCATACAAGCGATAGATTGTCGCACCTGATTGCCCGACATTATCGCGAGCCCATTTATACC
CATATAAATCAGCATCCATGTTGGAATTTAATCGCGGCCTCGACGTTTCCCGTTGAATATGGCTCATAAC
ACCCCTTGTATTACTGTTTATGTAAGCAGACAGTTTTATTGTTCATGATGCAGCTGAGATCTTAGGGATT
ACTAGTTTAAACCTAGTTATTAATAGTAATCAATTACGGGGTCATTAGTTCATAGCCCATATATGGAGTT
CC
Features (pLannotate 1.2.2; 13 found; start..end, strand, type, name):
      2..305     +  enhancer       CMV enhancer: human cytomegalovirus immediate early enhancer
    307..428     +  promoter       chicken β-actin promoter (fragment): contains a 21-bp deletion relative to the standard chicken β-actin promoter
    446..623     +  promoter       chicken β-actin promoter (fragment): No description available
    624..759     +  intron         hybrid intron (fragment): hybrid between chicken β-actin (CBA) and minute virus of mice (MMV) introns (Gray et al., 2011)
    831..871     +  intron         β-globin intron (fragment): intron from rabbit β-globin gene
    869..925     +  CDS            HBB (fragment): HBB_LEPEU - Experimental evidence at protein level: Swiss-Prot protein existence level 1. Involved in oxygen transport from the lung to the various peripheral tissues. From Lepus europaeus (European hare).
   2930..3011    -  polyA_signal   SV40 poly(A) signal: SV40 polyadenylation signal
   3034..3101    -  CDS            large T antigen (fragment): large T antigen from SV40 (simian virus 40)
   3135..3216    -  polyA_signal   SV40 poly(A) signal: SV40 polyadenylation signal
   3239..3306    -  CDS            large T antigen (fragment): large T antigen from SV40 (simian virus 40)
   3497..4085    -  rep_origin     ori: high-copy-number ColE1/pMB1/pBR322/pUC origin of replication
   4228..5037    -  CDS            KanR: aminoglycoside phosphotransferase; aph(3')-Ia; confers resistance to kanamycin in bacteria or G418 (Geneticin®) in eukaryotes
   5123..5182    +  enhancer       CMV enhancer (fragment): human cytomegalovirus immediate early enhancer
