[The description below was written by a language model from this plasmid's Addgene catalogue record and pLannotate feature annotations shown in this document.]
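Description:
pKC-Tol2 is a mammalian expression plasmid built on the pK backbone that serves as a source of Tol2 transposase. It is maintained in E. coli through a high-copy ColE1/pUC-type origin of replication and selected with kanamycin via an aph(3')-Ia aminoglycoside phosphotransferase gene. Two sequence records are available, a depositor sequence of 5,142 nt and a repository sequencing result of 5,182 nt labelled as partial. Their annotations agree in order and content. They differ mainly in the starting coordinate and in the repository record splitting the chicken β-actin promoter into two fragments, one flagged as carrying a small deletion relative to the standard promoter.

The expression cassette is driven by a compact CAG-type ("mini-CAG") promoter, composed of the human cytomegalovirus immediate early enhancer, the chicken β-actin promoter, and a shortened intron region that matches chicken β-actin hybrid intron and rabbit β-globin intron fragments. The short hit annotated as a haemoglobin β coding fragment most likely reflects the β-globin exon sequence at the end of this element, not an intended coding region. Neither table annotates the Tol2 transposase open reading frame itself, but an unannotated stretch of about 2 kb between the promoter and the polyadenylation region is where the insert named in the catalogue would be expected. Downstream lie two tandem copies of an SV40 poly(A) signal, each with a small fragment of SV40 large T antigen sequence, both annotated on the reverse strand.

The plasmid is a helper construct: co-delivered with a separate donor carrying cargo flanked by Tol2 transposon ends, it supplies transposase in trans to catalyse genomic integration. The associated publication concerns transposon- and recombinase-based engineering of the porcine genome.
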