Addgene plasmid #85600: pKC-Tol2
Purpose: Source of Tol2 transposase driven by a mini-CAGS promoter.
Depositing lab: Karl Clark & Scott Fahrenkrug. Depositing organization: University of Minnesota. Publication: Enzymatic engineering of the porcine genome with transposons and recombinases. Clark KJ, Carlson DF, Foster LK, Kong BW, Foster DN, Fahrenkrug SC. BMC Biotechnol. 2007 Jul 17;7:42. 10.1186/1472-6750-7-42 PubMed 17640337.
Backbone
  Vector backbone: pK
  Backbone manufacturer: K. Clark
  Vector type: Mammalian Expression
Growth in bacteria
  Bacterial resistance: Kanamycin, 50 μg/mL
  Growth temperature: 37°C
  Growth strain: DH5alpha
  Copy number: High Copy
Gene/Insert
  Gene/Insert name: Tol2 transposase
  Promoter: mini-CAG
  Cloning method: Unknown
  Sequencing primers: 5′ pCAG-F
Terms and licenses: Academic/Nonprofit Terms; Industry Terms: Not Available to Industry
How to cite: pKC-Tol2 was a gift from Karl Clark & Scott Fahrenkrug (Addgene plasmid # 85600 ; http://n2t.net/addgene:85600 ; RRID:Addgene_85600)
