>Addgene plasmid #85600 | pKC-Tol2 | addgene partial sequence | sequence record 167626 | Tol2-F 5'-CAATCCTGCAGTGCTGAAAA-3'
AGGTGTATTAGTCTTGATAGAGAGGCTGCAAATAGCAGGAAACGTGAGCAGAGACTCCCTGGTGTCTGAA
ACACAGGCCAGATATCCATCCAACTCTTTGCTGGCTTCATGTGTTGTCGGTTTCAAAGAAGCGAAAAAAT
CTTCATCATCAGATGAACTGTTGGCCAATTCCTTCTTGTGGTCCAAAGGCTCCAGATGCACTCTGATGTA
GTCCATGCCTCGTTTTATGATGGTTTCATCATTTGTCCAAGAGGTCCGAAATTTAGGGAGAAGGATGGCA
GCTGCTATGATCTCAGGATCTTCAAACATATGCTTGAATCGTGTTTGGATTCCTTGTTGTAGGGCATCCA
CAAGTGGGTCACAGTACCTGAGAGAATGGTGGAGTCGCTGAAGTTTCAAGCTTAACTGATGGACACTAGG
CAGCAGCCACCCCAGCTGTGTATTCGTTTCCGCTTGCAAGATGTCGAGTACTTTTGCAACTGGACGCATT
GTGTTGGCCCACTCTGTCAAGAACAGCATTTCTGCTGGATTAAACATTGGAACCTCAAGAGAGGTGCATA
TATTCCGAAGTGCGCCTTCTCCTGCTTCTTTGCAAATTTGAAGAATTCTGTCAACAGCCATAAAAGTTGA
ATTCCACCGCGTTTGGTTTGGCCTTAAAAGCTGAAGCCGGCTTTCTGATTCAACAGCTTCAGCTGCTAGA
GCCGATCGGCTGCTTTTATTCCATAAAGCTTGGCATTTGCCAAAGACAGATCTGTAGAGTTTCTTGTAGT
GCTCATTTGAGAGAGCTTTTTGGGCATCAACGCTTGAGACTAGGTTAAGTAAGTGACAGGCACACTTTTG
ATGTTTTGGTAGCTGGAATTCGAAGCCATCGTCTTGGTCCAGGACTCGTGAGGCATCTTGGAATTCCACA
CCATCACTTCCCTCACCACAGCCTTCAGAATCAGTGTCATCACTTTCACACCTTCTTGCCTCAGTCTCGA
TATCATTG
