>Addgene plasmid #85600 | pKC-Tol2 | addgene partial sequence | sequence record 167627 | pCAG-F 5'-GCAACGTGCTGGTTATTGTG-3'
AGCTAGCCATGGAGGAAGTATGTGATTCATCAGCAGCTGCGAGCAGCACAGTCCAAAATCAGCCACAGGA
TCAAGAGCACCCGTGGCCGTATCTTCGCGAATTCTTTTCTTTAAGTGGTGTAAATAAAGATTCATTCAAG
ATGAAATGTGTCCTCTGTCTCCCGCTTAATAAAGAAATATCGGCCTTCAAAAGTTCGCCATCAAACCTAA
GGAAGCATATTGAGAGAATGCACCCAAATTACCTCAAAAACTACTCTAAATTGACAGCACAGAAGAGAAA
GATCGGGACCTCCACCCATGCTTCCAGCAGTAAGCAACTGAAAGTTGACTCAGTTTTCCCAGTCAAACAT
GTGTCTCCAGTCACTGTGAACAAAGCTATATTAAGGTACATCATTCAAGGACTTCATCCTTTCAGCACTG
TTGATCTGCCATCATTTAAAGAGCTGATTAGTACACTGCAGCCTGGCATTTCTGTCATTACAAGGCCTAC
TTTACGCTCCAAGATAGCTGAAGCTGCTCTGATCATGAAACAGAAAGTGACTGCTGCCATGAGTGAAGTT
GAATGGATTGCAACCACAACGGATTGTTGGACTGCACGTAGAAAGTCATTCATTGGTGTAACTGCTCACT
GGATCAACCCTGGAAGTCTTGAAAGACATTCCGCTGCACTTGCCTGCAAAAGATTAATGGGCTCTCATAC
TTTTGAGGTACTGGCCAGTGCCATGAATGATATCCACTCAGAGTATGAAATACGTGACAAGGTTGTTTGC
ACAACCACAGACAGTGGTTCCAACTTTATGAAGGCTTTCAGAGTTTTTGGTGTGGAAAACAATGATATCG
AGACTGAGGCAAGAAGGTGTGAAAGTGATGACACTGATTCTGAAGGCTGTGGTGAGGGAAGTGATGGTGT
GGAATTCCAAGATGCCTCACGAGTCCTGGACCA
